>Addgene plasmid #192593 | PRS_8-Jaws-tdTomato | addgene full sequence | sequence record 379292 | Addgene NGS Result
CAGCTGCGCGCTCGCTCGCTCACTGAGGCCGCCCGGGCGTCGGGCGACCTTTGGTCGCCCGGCCTCAGTG
AGCGAGCGAGCGCGCAGAGAGGGAGTGGCCAACTCCATCACTAGGGGTTCCTGCGGCCGCACGCGTTTAA
TTAAAAACGCGTATTAGCTTCCGCTAGACAAATGTGATTACCCCCGCTAGACAAATGTGATTACCCGCGC
TAGACAAATGTGATTACCCCGCTAGACAAATGTGATTACCCCCCGCTAGACAAATGTGATTACCCCCGCT
AGACAAATGTGATTACCCGCGCTAGACAAATGTGATTACCCCGCTAGACAAATGTGATTACCCCCGACCA
GGGCATAAATGGCCAGGTGGGACCAGAGATATCGCTAGCAAGGATCCGCCACCATGACCGCCGTGAGCAC
CACAGCCACTACCGTGCTGCAGGCCACACAGAGCGACGTGCTGCAGGAGATCCAGTCCAACTTCCTGCTG
AATAGCTCCATCTGGGTGAACATTGCTCTGGCCGGAGTGGTCATCCTGCTGTTTGTGGCCATGGGGAGGG
ATCTGGAATCCCCTAGAGCTAAGCTGATCTGGGTGGCCACAATGCTGGTGCCACTGGTGTCTATTTCTAG
TTACGCTGGACTGGCCAGTGGGCTGACTGTGGGCTTCCTGCAGATGCCACCTGGACACGCTCTGGCCGGA
CAGGAGGTGCTGAGCCCATGGGGCCGGTATCTGACATGGACTTTCTCCACTCCCATGATCCTGCTGGCTC
TGGGACTGCTGGCCGACACCGATATTGCCAGCCTGTTCACCGCCATCACAATGGACATTGGCATGTGCGT
GACAGGACTGGCCGCTGCCCTGATCACTAGCTCCCATCTGCTGCGCTGGGTGTTCTACGGAATTTCTTGT
GCTTTCTTTGTGGCCGTGCTGTATGTGCTGCTGGTGCAGTGGCCAGCTGATGCTGAGGCTGCTGGGACCA
GTGAAATCTTTGGCACTCTGAGGATTCTGACCGTGGTGCTGTGGCTGGGGTACCCTATCCTGTTCGCTCT
GGGCTCTGAGGGAGTGGCCCTGCTGAGTGTGGGAGTGACCAGCTGGGGATACTCCGGACTGGACATCCTG
GCTAAATACGTGTTCGCCTTTCTGCTGCTGAGATGGGTGGCTGCCAATGAAGGCACAGTGTCTGGGAGTG
GAATGGGAATCGGGTCCGGAGGAGCTGCTCCAGCCGACGATCGACCGGTAGTAAAATCCAGAATTACTTC
TGAAGGGGAGTATATCCCTCTGGATCAAATAGACATCAATGTTGCACCTGCAGGGGCAGTGAGTAAGGGC
GAGGAAGTGATCAAAGAGTTCATGCGGTTTAAGGTGAGAATGGAAGGAAGCATGAACGGCCACGAGTTCG
AAATTGAGGGAGAAGGAGAGGGACGGCCCTACGAGGGCACCCAGACAGCCAAGCTGAAAGTGACAAAGGG
CGGGCCTCTGCCATTCGCTTGGGACATCCTGAGCCCACAGTTTATGTACGGCTCCAAGGCCTATGTGAAA
CATCCAGCTGACATTCCCGATTATAAGAAACTGAGCTTCCCCGAGGGGTTTAAGTGGGAAAGAGTGATGA
ACTTCGAGGACGGAGGCCTGGTGACTGTGACCCAGGACAGCTCCCTGCAGGATGGGACCCTGATCTACAA
GGTGAAAATGAGAGGGACAAATTTTCCCCCTGATGGACCTGTGATGCAGAAGAAAACTATGGGATGGGAG
GCCTCCACCGAAAGGCTGTATCCACGCGACGGGGTGCTGAAAGGAGAAATCCACCAGGCTCTGAAGCTGA
AAGATGGGGGACATTACCTGGTGGAGTTCAAGACAATCTACATGGCCAAGAAACCTGTGCAGCTGCCAGG
CTACTATTACGTGGACACAAAACTGGATATCACTTCACACAACGAGGACTACACTATTGTGGAGCAGTAT
GAACGGAGCGAGGGGAGACACCATCTGTTCCTGGGCCATGGGACTGGAAGTACCGGCTCAGGGTCTAGTG
GAACCGCCTCAAGCGAGGATAACAATATGGCTGTGATCAAAGAGTTCATGAGGTTTAAGGTGCGCATGGA
GGGCAGCATGAATGGGCACGAATTTGAGATTGAAGGAGAGGGCGAAGGGAGGCCTTACGAGGGCACACAG
ACTGCCAAGCTGAAAGTGACCAAGGGAGGACCACTGCCTTTCGCTTGGGATATCCTGTCTCCTCAGTTTA
TGTACGGAAGTAAGGCCTATGTCAAGCATCCCGCTGACATTCCTGATTACAAGAAACTGTCTTTCCCAGA
GGGCTTTAAGTGGGAGAGAGTGATGAATTTTGAAGATGGAGGCCTGGTGACCGTGACACAGGACTCCTCT
CTGCAGGATGGCACTCTGATCTACAAAGTCAAAATGCGCGGCACCAATTTTCCACCCGATGGGCCCGTGA
TGCAGAAGAAAACAATGGGGTGGGAGGCCAGCACTGAACGGCTGTATCCTAGAGACGGAGTGCTGAAGGG
CGAAATCCACCAGGCCCTGAAGCTGAAAGACGGCGGCCACTACCTGGTGGAGTTCAAAACCATCTACATG
GCCAAGAAACCAGTGCAGCTGCCCGGCTATTACTATGTGGACACCAAGCTGGATATCACATCCCACAATG
AAGACTACACCATTGTGGAACAGTATGAGAGGTCTGAAGGACGCCACCATCTGTTTCTGTACGGCATGGA
TGAGCTGTATAAGGTAGCATTCTGCTACGAGAATGAAGTGTAATAGGAATTCCGTACAAAGCTTATCGAT
AATCAACCTCTGGATTACAAAATTTGTGAAAGATTGACTGGTATTCTTAACTATGTTGCTCCTTTTACGC
TATGTGGATACGCTGCTTTAATGCCTTTGTATCATGCTATTGCTTCCCGTATGGCTTTCATTTTCTCCTC
CTTGTATAAATCCTGGTTGCTGTCTCTTTATGAGGAGTTGTGGCCCGTTGTCAGGCAACGTGGCGTGGTG
TGCACTGTGTTTGCTGACGCAACCCCCACTGGTTGGGGCATTGCCACCACCTGTCAGCTCCTTTCCGGGA
CTTTCGCTTTCCCCCTCCCTATTGCCACGGCGGAACTCATCGCCGCCTGCCTTGCCCGCTGCTGGACAGG
GGCTCGGCTGTTGGGCACTGACAATTCCGTGGTGTTGTCGGGGAAATCATCGTCCTTTCCTTGGCTGCTC
GCCTATGTTGCCACCTGGATTCTGCGCGGGACGTCCTTCTGCTACGTCCCTTCGGCCCTCAATCCAGCGG
ACCTTCCTTCCCGCGGCCTGCTGCCGGCTCTGCGGCCTCTTCCGCGTCTTCGCCTTCGCCCTCAGACGAG
TCGGATCTCCCTTTGGGCCGCCTCCCCGCATCGATACCGAGCGCTGCTCGAGAGATCTGTGATAGCGGCC
ATCAAGCTGGCCGCGACTCTAGATCATAATCAGCCATACCACATTTGTAGAGGTTTTACTTGCTTTAAAA
AACCTCCCACACCTCCCCCTGAACCTGAAACATAAAATGAATGCAATTGTTGTTGTTAACTTGTTTATTG
CAGCTTATAATGGTTACAAATAAAGCAATAGCATCACAAATTTCACAAATAAAGCATTTTTTTCACTGCA
TTCTAGTTGTGGTTTGTCCAAACTCATCAATGTATCAGCTTATCGATACCGCATGCACGTGCGGACCGAG
CGGCCGCAGGAACCCCTAGTGATGGAGTTGGCCACTCCCTCTCTGCGCGCTCGCTCGCTCACTGAGGCCG
GGCGACCAAAGGTCGCCCGACGCCCGGGCTTTGCCCGGGCGGCCTCAGTGAGCGAGCGAGCGCGCAGCTG
CCTGCAGGGGCGCCTGATGCGGTATTTTCTCCTTACGCATCTGTGCGGTATTTCACACCGCATA
[95 nt withheld, positions 3915-4009]
T
[46 nt withheld, positions 4011-4056]
C
[141 nt withheld, positions 4058-4198]
CCTTTGACGTTGGAGTCCACGTTCTTT
[37 nt withheld, positions 4226-4262]
ACTCTATCTCGGGCTATTCTTTTGATTTATAAGGGATTTTGCCGATTTCGGTCTATTGGTTAAAAAATGA
GCTGATTTAACAAAAATTTAACGCGAATTTTAACAAAATATTAACGTTTACAATTTTATGGTGCACTCTC
AGTACAATCTGCTCTGATGCCGCATAGTTAAGCCAGCCCCGACACCCGCCAACACCCGCTGACGCGCCCT
GACGGGCTTGTCTGCTCCCGGCATCCGCTTACAGACAAGCTGTGACCGTCTCCGGGAGCTGCATGTGTCA
GAGGTTTTCACCGTCATCACCGAAACGCGCGAGACGAAAGGGCCTCGTGATACGCCTATTTTTATAGGTT
AATGTCATGATAATAATGGTTTCTTAGACGTCAGGTGGCACTTTTCGGGGAAATGTGCGCGGAACCCCTA
TTTGTTTATTTTTCTAAATACATTCAAATATGTATCCGCTCATGAGACAATAACCCTGATAAATGCTTCA
ATAATATTGAAAAAGGAAGAGTATGAGTATTCAACATTTCCGTGTCGCCCTTATTCCCTTTTTTGCGGCA
TTTTGCCTTCCTGTTTTTGCTCACCCAGAAACGCTGGTGAAAGTAAAAGATGCTGAAGATCAGTTGGGTG
CACGAGTGGGTTACATCGAACTGGATCTCAACAGCGGTAAGATCCTTGAGAGTTTTCGCCCCGAAGAACG
TTTTCCAATGATGAGCACTTTTAAAGTTCTGCTATGTGGCGCGGTATTATCCCGTATTGACGCCGGGCAA
GAGCAACTCGGTCGCCGCATACACTATTCTCAGAATGACTTGGTTGAGTACTCACCAGTCACAGAAAAGC
ATCTTACGGATGGCATGACAGTAAGAGAATTATGCAGTGCTGCCATAACCATGAGTGATAACACTGCGGC
CAACTTACTTCTGACAACGATCGGAGGACCGAAGGAGCTAACCGCTTTTTTGCACAACATGGGGGATCAT
GTAACTCGCCTTGATCGTTGGGAACCGGAGCTGAATGAAGCCATACCAAACGACGAGCGTGACACCACGA
TGCCTGTAGCAATGGCAACAACGTTGCGCAAACTATTAACTGGCGAACTACTTACTCTAGCTTCCCGGCA
ACAATTAATAGACTGGATGGAGGCGGATAAAGTTGCAGGACCACTTCTGCGCTCGGCCCTTCCGGCTGGC
TGGTTTATTGCTGATAAATCTGGAGCCGGTGAGCGTGGGTCTCGCGGTATCATTGCAGCACTGGGGCCAG
ATGGTAAGCCCTCCCGTATCGTAGTTATCTACACGACGGGGAGTCAGGCAACTATGGATGAACGAAATAG
ACAGATCGCTGAGATAGGTGCCTCACTGATTAAGCATTGGTAACTGTCAGACCAAGTTTACTCATATATA
CTTTAGATTGATTTAAAACTTCATTTTTAATTTAAAAGGATCTAGGTGAAGATCCTTTTTGATAATCTCA
TGACCAAAATCCCTTAACGTGAGTTTTCGTTCCACTGAGCGTCAGACCCCGTAGAAAAGATCAAAGGATC
TTCTTGAGATCCTTTTTTTCTGCGCGTAATCTGCTGCTTGCAAACAAAAAAACCACCGCTACCAGCGGTG
GTTTGTTTGCCGGATCAAGAGCTACCAACTCTTTTTCCGAAGGTAACTGGCTTCAGCAGAGCGCAGATAC
CAAATACTGTTCTTCTAGTGTAGCCGTAGTTAGGCCACCACTTCAAGAACTCTGTAGCACCGCCTACATA
CCTCGCTCTGCTAATCCTGTTACCAGTGGCTGCTGCCAGTGGCGATAAGTCGTGTCTTACCGGGTTGGAC
TCAAGACGATAGTTACCGGATAAGGCGCAGCGGTCGGGCTGAACGGGGGGTTCGTGCACACAGCCCAGCT
TGGAGCGAACGACCTACACCGAACTGAGATACCTACAGCGTGAGCTATGAGAAAGCGCCACGCTTCCCGA
AGGGAGAAAGGCGGACAGGTATCCGGTAAGCGGCAGGGTCGGAACAGGAGAGCGCACGAGGGAGCTTCCA
GGGGGAAACGCCTGGTATCTTTATAGTCCTGTCGGGTTTCGCCACCTCTGACTTGAGCGTCGATTTTTGT
GATGCTCGTCAGGGGGGCGGAGCCTATGGAAAAACGCCAGCAACGCGGCCTTTTTACGGTTCCTGGCCTT
TTGCTGGCCTTTTGCTCACATGTCCTGCAGG
Features (pLannotate 1.2.2; 16 found; start..end, strand, type, name):
      4..31      +  repeat_region  AAV2 ITR (fragment): inverted terminal repeat of adeno-associated virus serotype 2 inverted
     60..87      +  repeat_region  AAV2 ITR (fragment): inverted terminal repeat of adeno-associated virus serotype 2 inverted
    404..1231    +  CDS            hop: BACH_HALHS - Experimental evidence at protein level: Swiss-Prot protein existence level 1. Light-driven anion pump. From Halobacterium halobium (strain shark).
   1244..1303    +  CDS            KCNJ2 (fragment): KCNJ2_HUMAN - Also known as IRK1. Experimental evidence at protein level: Swiss-Prot protein existence level 1. Probably participates in establishing action potential waveform and excitability of neuronal and muscle tissues. Inward rectifier potassium channels are characterized by a greater tendency to allow potassium to flow into the cell rather than out of it. Their voltage dependence is regulated by the concentration of extracellular potassium; as external potassium is raised, the voltage range of the channel opening shifts to more positive voltages. The inward rectification is mainly due t
   1319..2743    +  CDS            tdTomato: tdTomato is a basic (constitutively fluorescent) orange fluorescent protein published in 2004, derived from Discosoma sp.. It is reported to be a somewhat slowly-maturing tandem dimer with low acid sensitivity.
   2801..3389    +  misc_feature   WPRE: woodchuck hepatitis virus posttranscriptional regulatory element
   3452..3535    +  CDS            large T antigen (fragment): large T antigen from SV40 (simian virus 40)
   3558..3639    +  polyA_signal   SV40 poly(A) signal: SV40 polyadenylation signal
   3718..3858    +  repeat_region  AAV2 ITR: inverted terminal repeat of adeno-associated virus serotype 2 inverted
   3863..3914    -  misc_feature   bom (fragment): basis of mobility region from pBR322
   3933..4388    +  rep_origin     f1 ori (sequence partly withheld): f1 bacteriophage origin of replication; arrow indicates direction of (+) strand synthesis
   4389..4438    -  misc_feature   bom (fragment): basis of mobility region from pBR322
   4540..4575    -  CDS            rop (fragment): Rop protein, which maintains plasmids at low copy number; rop
   4670..4774    +  promoter       AmpR promoter: bla
   4775..5635    +  CDS            AmpR: β-lactamase; bla; confers resistance to ampicillin, carbenicillin, and related antibiotics
   5806..6394    +  rep_origin     ori: high-copy-number ColE1/pMB1/pBR322/pUC origin of replication
