[The description below was written by a language model from this plasmid's Addgene catalogue record and pLannotate feature annotations shown in this document.]
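Description:
PRS_8-Jaws-tdTomato is an AAV transfer plasmid built on a pAAV2 backbone for optogenetic silencing of noradrenergic neurons. It is maintained in bacteria as a high-copy plasmid through a ColE1/pUC-type origin and selected with ampicillin via the β-lactamase gene and its own promoter. An f1 phage origin is also present. The expression cassette lies between AAV2 inverted terminal repeats, which allow the intervening DNA to be replicated and packaged into recombinant AAV particles when helper functions are supplied. In the annotated sequence the downstream ITR is detected in full, whereas the upstream one appears only as two short fragments. This may reflect the difficulty of sequencing and annotating these structured repeats rather than a real truncation.

The payload is Jaws, an engineered light-driven chloride pump. The feature table identifies the coding region as a halorhodopsin-type anion pump from the "shark" halobacterial strain. Illumination drives chloride into the cell and hyperpolarises it, which suppresses firing. The opsin is followed by a short fragment of the KCNJ2 (Kir2.1) potassium channel, which by its position probably serves as a membrane-trafficking signal, and then by the red-orange tandem-dimer reporter tdTomato. The catalogue lists the C-terminal fusion as tdTomato-ER2, meaning an ER export motif that is too short to be annotated separately.

Expression is driven by the PRSX8 promoter according to the catalogue. This promoter is not annotated in the feature table but presumably occupies the unannotated region upstream of the opsin. PRSX8 is a synthetic promoter built from repeated Phox2-binding sites and is used to restrict expression to catecholaminergic cells such as locus coeruleus neurons. A WPRE and an SV40 polyadenylation signal follow the coding sequence to enhance transcript stability and processing.
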