Addgene plasmid #192593: PRS_8-Jaws-tdTomato
Purpose: AAV-vector for optogenetic silencing of noradrenergic neurons
Depositing lab: Simon Wiegert. Depositing organization: Universitaetsklinikum Hamburg-Eppendorf. Publication: Serotonergic and noradrenergic interactions in pupil-linked arousal. Maheu M, Donner TH, Wiegert JS. bioRxiv 2025.03.26.644382 10.1101/2025.03.26.644382.
Backbone
  Vector backbone: pAAV2
  Backbone size w/o insert (bp): 4101
  Vector type: Mammalian Expression, AAV
Growth in bacteria
  Bacterial resistance: Ampicillin, 100 μg/mL
  Growth temperature: 37°C
  Growth strain: NEB Stable
  Copy number: High Copy
Gene/Insert
  Gene/Insert name: Jaws
  Species: Synthetic; Haloarcula salinarum (stain Shark)
  Insert size (bp): 2373
  Promoter: PRSX8
  Tag / fusion protein: tdTomato-ER2 (C terminal on insert)
  Cloning method: Restriction Enzyme; 5′ cloning site BamHI (not destroyed); 3′ cloning site HindIII (not destroyed)
Terms and licenses: Academic/Nonprofit Terms; Industry Terms: Not Available to Industry
Depositor comments: Please visit https://doi.org/10.1101/2025.03.26.644382 for bioRxiv preprint.
How to cite: PRS_8-Jaws-tdTomato was a gift from Simon Wiegert (Addgene plasmid # 192593 ; http://n2t.net/addgene:192593 ; RRID:Addgene_192593)
