>Addgene plasmid #192593 | PRS_8-Jaws-tdTomato | depositor partial sequence | sequence record 373158 | Jaws-tdTomato insert
ATGACCGCCGTGAGCACCACAGCCACTACCGTGCTGCAGGCCACACAGAGCGACGTGCTGCAGGAGATCC
AGTCCAACTTCCTGCTGAATAGCTCCATCTGGGTGAACATTGCTCTGGCCGGAGTGGTCATCCTGCTGTT
TGTGGCCATGGGGAGGGATCTGGAATCCCCTAGAGCTAAGCTGATCTGGGTGGCCACAATGCTGGTGCCA
CTGGTGTCTATTTCTAGTTACGCTGGACTGGCCAGTGGGCTGACTGTGGGCTTCCTGCAGATGCCACCTG
GACACGCTCTGGCCGGACAGGAGGTGCTGAGCCCATGGGGCCGGTATCTGACATGGACTTTCTCCACTCC
CATGATCCTGCTGGCTCTGGGACTGCTGGCCGACACCGATATTGCCAGCCTGTTCACCGCCATCACAATG
GACATTGGCATGTGCGTGACAGGACTGGCCGCTGCCCTGATCACTAGCTCCCATCTGCTGCGCTGGGTGT
TCTACGGAATTTCTTGTGCTTTCTTTGTGGCCGTGCTGTATGTGCTGCTGGTGCAGTGGCCAGCTGATGC
TGAGGCTGCTGGGACCAGTGAAATCTTTGGCACTCTGAGGATTCTGACCGTGGTGCTGTGGCTGGGGTAC
CCTATCCTGTTCGCTCTGGGCTCTGAGGGAGTGGCCCTGCTGAGTGTGGGAGTGACCAGCTGGGGATACT
CCGGACTGGACATCCTGGCTAAATACGTGTTCGCCTTTCTGCTGCTGAGATGGGTGGCTGCCAATGAAGG
CACAGTGTCTGGGAGTGGAATGGGAATCGGGTCCGGAGGAGCTGCTCCAGCCGACGATCGACCGGTAGTA
AAATCCAGAATTACTTCTGAAGGGGAGTATATCCCTCTGGATCAAATAGACATCAATGTTGCACCTGCAG
GGGCAGTGAGTAAGGGCGAGGAAGTGATCAAAGAGTTCATGCGGTTTAAGGTGAGAATGGAAGGAAGCAT
GAACGGCCACGAGTTCGAAATTGAGGGAGAAGGAGAGGGACGGCCCTACGAGGGCACCCAGACAGCCAAG
CTGAAAGTGACAAAGGGCGGGCCTCTGCCATTCGCTTGGGACATCCTGAGCCCACAGTTTATGTACGGCT
CCAAGGCCTATGTGAAACATCCAGCTGACATTCCCGATTATAAGAAACTGAGCTTCCCCGAGGGGTTTAA
GTGGGAAAGAGTGATGAACTTCGAGGACGGAGGCCTGGTGACTGTGACCCAGGACAGCTCCCTGCAGGAT
GGGACCCTGATCTACAAGGTGAAAATGAGAGGGACAAATTTTCCCCCTGATGGACCTGTGATGCAGAAGA
AAACTATGGGATGGGAGGCCTCCACCGAAAGGCTGTATCCACGCGACGGGGTGCTGAAAGGAGAAATCCA
CCAGGCTCTGAAGCTGAAAGATGGGGGACATTACCTGGTGGAGTTCAAGACAATCTACATGGCCAAGAAA
CCTGTGCAGCTGCCAGGCTACTATTACGTGGACACAAAACTGGATATCACTTCACACAACGAGGACTACA
CTATTGTGGAGCAGTATGAACGGAGCGAGGGGAGACACCATCTGTTCCTGGGCCATGGGACTGGAAGTAC
CGGCTCAGGGTCTAGTGGAACCGCCTCAAGCGAGGATAACAATATGGCTGTGATCAAAGAGTTCATGAGG
TTTAAGGTGCGCATGGAGGGCAGCATGAATGGGCACGAATTTGAGATTGAAGGAGAGGGCGAAGGGAGGC
CTTACGAGGGCACACAGACTGCCAAGCTGAAAGTGACCAAGGGAGGACCACTGCCTTTCGCTTGGGATAT
CCTGTCTCCTCAGTTTATGTACGGAAGTAAGGCCTATGTCAAGCATCCCGCTGACATTCCTGATTACAAG
AAACTGTCTTTCCCAGAGGGCTTTAAGTGGGAGAGAGTGATGAATTTTGAAGATGGAGGCCTGGTGACCG
TGACACAGGACTCCTCTCTGCAGGATGGCACTCTGATCTACAAAGTCAAAATGCGCGGCACCAATTTTCC
ACCCGATGGGCCCGTGATGCAGAAGAAAACAATGGGGTGGGAGGCCAGCACTGAACGGCTGTATCCTAGA
GACGGAGTGCTGAAGGGCGAAATCCACCAGGCCCTGAAGCTGAAAGACGGCGGCCACTACCTGGTGGAGT
TCAAAACCATCTACATGGCCAAGAAACCAGTGCAGCTGCCCGGCTATTACTATGTGGACACCAAGCTGGA
TATCACATCCCACAATGAAGACTACACCATTGTGGAACAGTATGAGAGGTCTGAAGGACGCCACCATCTG
TTTCTGTACGGCATGGATGAGCTGTATAAGGTAGCATTCTGCTACGAGAATGAAGTGTAATAG
